Addgene plasmid #241160: P2A-mCherry-pA-ORF-3 without ATG
Purpose: Middle entry vector for mini-Golden subcloning platform; mCherry
Depositing lab: Junsu Kang. Depositing organization: University of Wisconsin, Madison. Publication: Advancing knock-in approaches for robust genome editing in zebrafish. Rodriguez-Parks A, Beezley EG, Manna S, Silaban I, Almutawa SI, Cao S, Ahmed H, Guyer M, Baker S, Richards MP, Kang J. Biol Open. 2026 Feb 2:bio.062472. doi: 10.1242/bio.062472. PubMed 41630603.
Backbone
  Vector backbone: pU6a:sgRNA#12
  Vector type: Mini-Golden
Growth in bacteria
  Bacterial resistance: Spectinomycin, 50 μg/mL
  Growth temperature: 37°C
  Growth strain: DH5alpha
  Copy number: Unknown
Gene/Insert
  Gene/Insert name: mCherry
  Species: Synthetic
  Mutation: TCGC linker
  Cloning method: Restriction Enzyme; 5′ cloning site Unknown (unknown if destroyed); 3′ cloning site Unknown (unknown if destroyed)
Terms and licenses: Academic/Nonprofit Terms; Industry Terms: Not Available to Industry
How to cite: P2A-mCherry-pA-ORF-3 without ATG was a gift from Junsu Kang (Addgene plasmid # 241160 ; http://n2t.net/addgene:241160 ; RRID:Addgene_241160)
