[The description below was written by a language model from this plasmid's Addgene catalogue record and pLannotate feature annotations shown in this document.]
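Description:
P2A-mCherry-pA-ORF-3 without ATG is a small (about 3.5 kb) bacterial cloning plasmid that serves as a middle entry vector in the mini-Golden subcloning platform, a modular assembly system developed for building knock-in donor constructs for genome editing in zebrafish. It is built on the pU6a:sgRNA#12 backbone and is propagated in E. coli through a high-copy ColE1/pUC-type origin of replication. Selection uses spectinomycin, conferred by an intact aadA (SmR) aminoglycoside adenylyltransferase gene that lies downstream of a fragment of the class 1 integron Pc promoter. Short remnants of gentamicin resistance, lacZα and lacI sequences, along with rrnB T1 and T2 terminators flanking the cargo region, appear to be backbone leftovers rather than functional parts.

The payload is a promoterless reporter module. The annotated mCherry coding sequence is detected as a fragment, consistent with the name's indication that the start codon has been removed, and it is followed by an SV40 polyadenylation signal annotated on the opposite strand, with a short T7 promoter fragment between them. The P2A self-cleaving peptide named in the title was not picked up by the automated annotation, but would sit in the unannotated stretch just upstream of mCherry. The record also lists a TCGC linker, and "ORF-3" presumably designates one of several reading-frame versions, although the record does not explain this. Lacking its own promoter and ATG, the cassette is designed to be joined in frame to an upstream coding sequence, so that mCherry is co-translated with the preceding protein and released at the P2A site. The specific assembly enzymes and cloning sites are not stated.
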