Features (pLannotate 1.2.2; 11 found; start..end, strand, type, name):
     41..84      +  terminator     rrnB T1 terminator: Escherichia coli rrnB; transcription terminator T1 from the E. coli rrnB gene
    131..167     -  CDS            lacZα (fragment): LacZα fragment of β-galactosidase; lacZ fragment
    253..959     +  CDS            mCherry (fragment): monomeric derivative of DsRed fluorescent protein (Shaner et al., 2004) mammalian codon-optimized
    968..985     -  promoter       T7 promoter (fragment): promoter for bacteriophage T7 RNA polymerase
    990..1124    -  polyA_signal   SV40 poly(A) signal: SV40 polyadenylation signal
   1299..1322    +  promoter       Pc promoter (fragment): intI1 (promoter lies within the coding sequence); class 1 integron promoter
   1498..1554    +  CDS            GmR (fragment): gentamycin acetyltransferase; aacC1; confers resistance to gentamycin
   1561..2352    +  CDS            SmR: aminoglycoside adenylyltransferase (Murphy, 1985); aadA; confers resistance to spectinomycin and streptomycin
   2445..3033    +  rep_origin     ori: high-copy-number ColE1/pMB1/pBR322/pUC origin of replication
   3216..3308    +  CDS            lacI (fragment): lac repressor; lacI; The lac repressor binds to the lac operator to inhibit transcription in E. coli. This inhibition can be relieved by adding lactose or isopropyl-β-D-thiogalactopyranoside (IPTG).
   3363..3390    -  terminator     rrnB T2 terminator: transcription terminator T2 from the E. coli rrnB gene
>Addgene plasmid #241160 | P2A-mCherry-pA-ORF-3 without ATG | addgene full sequence | sequence record 482087 | Addgene NGS Result
ATTTGTCCTACTCAGGAGAGCGTTCACCGACAAACAACAGATAAAACGAAAGGCCCAGTCTTCCGACTGA
GCCTTTCGTTTTATTTGATGCCTGGCAGTTCCCTACTCTCGCGTTAACGCTAGCATGGATGTTTTCCCAG
TCACGACGTTGTAAAACGACGGCCAGTCTTAAGCTCGGGCCCGGTCTCTTCGCCCGCTACAAACTTCTCT
CTGCTGAAACAAGCTGGCGACGTGGAGGAGAACCCTGGACCTGTGAGCAAGGGCGAGGAGGATAACATGG
CCATCATCAAGGAGTTCATGCGCTTCAAGGTGCACATGGAGGGCTCCGTGAACGGCCACGAGTTCGAGAT
CGAGGGCGAGGGCGAGGGCCGCCCCTACGAGGGCACCCAGACCGCCAAGCTGAAGGTGACCAAGGGTGGC
CCCCTGCCCTTCGCCTGGGACATCCTGTCCCCTCAGTTCATGTACGGCTCCAAGGCCTACGTGAAGCACC
CAGCCGACATCCCCGACTACTTGAAGCTGTCCTTCCCCGAGGGCTTCAAGTGGGAGCGCGTGATGAACTT
CGAGGACGGCGGCGTGGTGACCGTGACCCAGGACTCCTCCCTGCAGGACGGCGAGTTCATCTACAAGGTG
AAGCTGCGCGGCACCAACTTCCCCTCCGACGGCCCCGTAATGCAGAAGAAGACCATGGGCTGGGAGGCCT
CCTCCGAGCGGATGTACCCCGAGGACGGCGCCCTGAAGGGCGAGATCAAGCAGAGGCTGAAGCTGAAGGA
CGGCGGCCACTACGACGCTGAGGTCAAGACCACCTACAAGGCCAAGAAGCCCGTGCAGCTGCCCGGCGCC
TACAACGTCAACATCAAGTTGGACATCACCTCCCACAACGAGGACTACACCATCGTGGAACAGTACGAAC
GCGCCGAGGGCCGCCACTCCACCGGCGGCATGGACGAGCTGTACAAGTAAGCTAGAACTATAGTGAGTCG
TATTACGTAGATCCAGACATGATAAGATACATTGATGAGTTTGGACAAACCACAACTAGAATGCAGTGAA
AAAAATGCTTTATTTGTGAAATTTGTGATGCTATTGCTTTATTTGTAACCATTATAAGCTGCAATAAACA
AGTTAACAACAACAATTGCATTCATTTTATGTTTCAGGTTCAGGGGGAGGTGTGGGAGGTTTTTTAATTC
CTCAAGAGACCTCTAGACCAGCCAGGACAGAAATGCCTCGACTTCGCTGCTACCCAAGGTTGCCGGGTGA
CGCACACCGTGGAAACGGATGAAGGCACGAACCCAGTGGACATAAGCCTGTTCGGTTCGTAAGCTGTAAT
GCAAGTAGCGTATGCGCTCACGCAACTGGTCCAGAACCTTGACCGAACGCAGCGGTGGTAACGGCGCAGT
GGCGGTTTTCATGGCTTGTTATGACTGTTTTTTTGGGGTACAGTCTATGCCTCGGGCATCCAAGCAGCAA
GCGCGTTACGCCGTGGGTCGATGTTTGATGTTATGGAGCAGCAACGATGTTACGCAGCAGGGCAGTCGCC
CTAAAACAAAGTTAAACATTATGAGGGAAGCGGTGATCGCCGAAGTATCGACTCAACTATCAGAGGTAGT
TGGCGTCATCGAGCGCCATCTCGAACCGACGTTGCTGGCCGTACATTTGTACGGCTCCGCAGTGGATGGC
GGCCTGAAGCCACACAGTGATATTGATTTGCTGGTTACGGTGACCGTAAGGCTTGATGAAACAACGCGGC
GAGCTTTGATCAACGACCTTTTGGAAACTTCGGCTTCCCCTGGAGAGAGCGAGATTCTCCGCGCTGTAGA
AGTCACCATTGTTGTGCACGACGACATCATTCCGTGGCGTTATCCAGCTAAGCGCGAACTGCAATTTGGA
GAATGGCAGCGCAATGACATTCTTGCAGGTATCTTCGAGCCAGCCACGATCGACATTGATCTGGCTATCT
TGCTGACAAAAGCAAGAGAACATAGCGTTGCCTTGGTAGGTCCAGCGGCGGAGGAACTCTTTGATCCGGT
TCCTGAACAGGATCTATTTGAGGCGCTAAATGAAACCTTAACGCTATGGAACTCGCCGCCCGACTGGGCT
GGCGATGAGCGAAATGTAGTGCTTACGTTGTCCCGCATTTGGTACAGCGCAGTAACCGGCAAAATCGCGC
CGAAGGATGTCGCTGCCGACTGGGCAATGGAGCGCCTGCCGGCCCAGTATCAGCCCGTCATACTTGAAGC
TAGACAGGCTTATCTTGGACAAGAAGAAGATCGCTTGGCCTCGCGCGCAGATCAGTTGGAAGAATTTGTC
CACTACGTGAAAGGCGAGATCACCAAGGTAGTCGGCAAATAACCCTCGAGCCACCCATGACCAAAATCCC
TTAACGTGAGTTACGCGTCGTTCCACTGAGCGTCAGACCCCGTAGAAAAGATCAAAGGATCTTCTTGAGA
TCCTTTTTTTCTGCGCGTAATCTGCTGCTTGCAAACAAAAAAACCACCGCTACCAGCGGTGGTTTGTTTG
CCGGATCAAGAGCTACCAACTCTTTTTCCGAAGGTAACTGGCTTCAGCAGAGCGCAGATACCAAATACTG
TTCTTCTAGTGTAGCCGTAGTTAGGCCACCACTTCAAGAACTCTGTAGCACCGCCTACATACCTCGCTCT
GCTAATCCTGTTACCAGTGGCTGCTGCCAGTGGCGATAAGTCGTGTCTTACCGGGTTGGACTCAAGACGA
TAGTTACCGGATAAGGCGCAGCGGTCGGGCTGAACGGGGGGTTCGTGCACACAGCCCAGCTTGGAGCGAA
CGACCTACACCGAACTGAGATACCTACAGCGTGAGCTATGAGAAAGCGCCACGCTTCCCGAAGGGAGAAA
GGCGGACAGGTATCCGGTAAGCGGCAGGGTCGGAACAGGAGAGCGCACGAGGGAGCTTCCAGGGGGAAAC
GCCTGGTATCTTTATAGTCCTGTCGGGTTTCGCCACCTCTGACTTGAGCGTCGATTTTTGTGATGCTCGT
CAGGGGGGCGGAGCCTATGGAAAAACGCCAGCAACGCGGCCTTTTTACGGTTCCTGGCCTTTTGCTGGCC
TTTTGCTCACATGTTCTTTCCTGCGTTATCCCCTGATTCTGTGGATAACCGTATTACCGCCTTTGAGTGA
GCTGATACCGCTCGCCGCAGCCGAACGACCGAGCGCAGCGAGTCAGTGAGCGAGGAAGCGGAAGAGCGCC
CAATACGCAAACCGCCTCTCCCCGCGCGTTGGCCGATTCATTAATGCAGCTGGCACGACAGGTTTCCCGA
CTGGAAAGCGGGCAGTGAGCGCAACGCAATTAATACGCGTACCGCTAGCCAGGAAGAGTTTGTAGAAACG
CAAAAAGGCCATCCGTCAGGATGGCCTTCTGCTTAGTTTGATGCCTGGCAGTTTATGGCGGGCGTCCTGC
CCGCCACCCTCCGGGCCGTTGCTTCACAACGTTCAAATCCGCTCCCGGCGG
